Addgene plasmid #190751: pmCherry2-CD86-mEYFP(Q69K)-mEGFP
Purpose: Expression of triple tagged CD86 with mCherry2, mEYFP(Q69K), and mEGFP in mammalian cells.
Depositing lab: Dave Piston. Depositing organization: Washington University in Saint Louis. Publication: Measuring G protein activation by spectrally resolved imaging fluorescence fluctuation spectroscopy. Foust DJ, Piston DW. Biophys J. 2025 Oct 21;124(20):3354-3365. doi: 10.1016/j.bpj.2024.08.008. Epub 2024 Aug 15. PubMed 39148292.
Backbone
  Vector backbone: N1
  Backbone manufacturer: Clontech
  Total vector size (bp): 7226
  Vector type: Mammalian Expression
  Selectable markers: Neomycin (select with G418)
Growth in bacteria
  Bacterial resistance: Kanamycin, 50 μg/mL
  Growth temperature: 37°C
  Growth strain: DH5alpha
  Copy number: Unknown
Gene/Insert
  Gene/Insert name: CD86 (alt name: B7-2)
  Species: H. sapiens (human)
  GenBank ID: 942
  Entrez Gene: CD86 (a.k.a. B7-2, B7.2, B70, CD28LG2, LAB72)
  Promoter: CMV
  Tag / fusion protein: mCherry2 (N terminal on insert); mEYFP(Q69K) (C terminal on insert); mEGFP (C terminal on insert)
  Cloning method: Unknown
  Sequencing primers: 5′ CMV-F
Resource information
  A portion of this plasmid was derived from a plasmid made by: Addgene #133858 and #98284
Terms and licenses: Academic/Nonprofit Terms; Industry Terms: Not Available to Industry
Depositor comments: Please visit https://www.biorxiv.org/content/10.1101/2021.11.03.467169v1 for bioRxiv preprint.
How to cite: pmCherry2-CD86-mEYFP(Q69K)-mEGFP was a gift from Dave Piston (Addgene plasmid # 190751 ; http://n2t.net/addgene:190751 ; RRID:Addgene_190751)
