[The description below was written by a language model from this plasmid's Addgene catalogue record and pLannotate feature annotations shown in this document.]
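Description:
pmCherry2-CD86-mEYFP(Q69K)-mEGFP is a 7,226 bp mammalian expression plasmid built on the Clontech N1 backbone. It is maintained in bacteria through a high-copy ColE1/pUC-type origin and also carries an f1 phage origin. A single NeoR/KanR (aminoglycoside phosphotransferase) gene sits downstream of tandem bacterial (bla-type) and SV40 early promoters and is terminated by an HSV TK polyadenylation signal. This one cassette provides kanamycin resistance in E. coli and G418 selection in mammalian cells. The short ble, bGH poly(A) and SV40 large T antigen fragments in the annotation appear to be small backbone remnants rather than functional units.

The payload is human CD86 (B7-2) expressed from the CMV immediate early enhancer/promoter and terminated by the SV40 poly(A) signal. The feature table shows that the "N-terminal" mCherry2 is in fact inserted within the CD86 reading frame. A short leading CD86 fragment, consistent with the signal peptide region, comes first, followed by mCherry2 and then the remainder of CD86. This arrangement would place the red protein at the N-terminus of the mature membrane protein. Downstream of CD86, mEYFP(Q69K) and mEGFP are fused in tandem, both carrying the monomerizing A206K change. The result is a single polypeptide with three spectrally distinct fluorescent proteins in a fixed 1:1:1 ratio.

The stated purpose is expression of triple-tagged CD86 in mammalian cells, and the associated work concerns spectrally resolved imaging fluorescence fluctuation spectroscopy. A construct of this kind would plausibly serve as a co-diffusing multicolour control there, although the record does not state that role explicitly. Portions of the plasmid were derived from two earlier deposited plasmids.
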