Features (pLannotate 1.2.2; 18 found; start..end, strand, type, name):
     61..364     +  enhancer       CMV enhancer: human cytomegalovirus immediate early enhancer
    365..568     +  promoter       CMV promoter: human cytomegalovirus (CMV) immediate early promoter
    591..671     +  misc_feature   MCS: multiple cloning site
    667..744     +  CDS            CD86 (fragment): CD86_HUMAN - Also known as CD28LG2. Experimental evidence at protein level: Swiss-Prot protein existence level 1. (Microbial infection) Acts as a receptor for adenovirus subgroup B. From Homo sapiens (Human).
    757..1464    +  CDS            mCherry2: mCherry2 is a basic (constitutively fluorescent) red fluorescent protein published in 2017, derived from Discosoma sp.. It has very low acid sensitivity.
   1465..2391    +  CDS            CD86 (fragment): CD86_HUMAN - Also known as CD28LG2. Experimental evidence at protein level: Swiss-Prot protein existence level 1. (Microbial infection) Acts as a receptor for adenovirus subgroup B. From Homo sapiens (Human).
   2422..3139    +  CDS            mEYFP (fragment): enhanced YFP with monomerizing A206K mutation (Zacharias et al., 2002) mammalian codon-optimized
   3172..3891    +  CDS            mEGFP: enhanced GFP with monomerizing A206K mutation (Zacharias et al., 2002) mammalian codon-optimized
   3908..3991    +  CDS            large T antigen (fragment): large T antigen from SV40 (simian virus 40)
   4014..4135    +  polyA_signal   SV40 poly(A) signal: SV40 polyadenylation signal
   4169..4597    -  rep_origin     f1 ori (sequence partly withheld): f1 bacteriophage origin of replication; arrow indicates direction of (+) strand synthesis
   4624..4728    +  promoter       AmpR promoter: bla
   4730..5087    +  promoter       SV40 promoter: SV40 enhancer and early promoter
   5122..5916    +  CDS            NeoR/KanR: aminoglycoside phosphotransferase from Tn5; aph(3')-II (or nptII); confers resistance to neomycin, kanamycin, and G418 (Geneticin®)
   5937..6089    +  CDS            ble (fragment): BLE_KLEPN - Experimental evidence at protein level: Swiss-Prot protein existence level 1. Binding protein with a strong affinity to the bleomycin family of antibiotics. Binds to CL990; an antimitotic-antibiotic compound. From Klebsiella pneumoniae.
   6148..6195    +  polyA_signal   HSV TK poly(A) signal: herpes simplex virus thymidine kinase polyadenylation signal (Cole and Stacy, 1985)
   6286..6302    -  polyA_signal   bGH poly(A) signal (fragment): bovine growth hormone polyadenylation signal
   6524..7112    +  rep_origin     ori: high-copy-number ColE1/pMB1/pBR322/pUC origin of replication
>Addgene plasmid #190751 | pmCherry2-CD86-mEYFP(Q69K)-mEGFP | addgene full sequence | sequence record 373341 | Addgene NGS Result
TAGTTATTAATAGTAATCAATTACGGGGTCATTAGTTCATAGCCCATATATGGAGTTCCGCGTTACATAA
CTTACGGTAAATGGCCCGCCTGGCTGACCGCCCAACGACCCCCGCCCATTGACGTCAATAATGACGTATG
TTCCCATAGTAACGCCAATAGGGACTTTCCATTGACGTCAATGGGTGGAGTATTTACGGTAAACTGCCCA
CTTGGCAGTACATCAAGTGTATCATATGCCAAGTACGCCCCCTATTGACGTCAATGACGGTAAATGGCCC
GCCTGGCATTATGCCCAGTACATGACCTTATGGGACTTTCCTACTTGGCAGTACATCTACGTATTAGTCA
TCGCTATTACCATGGTGATGCGGTTTTGGCAGTACATCAATGGGCGTGGATAGCGGTTTGACTCACGGGG
ATTTCCAAGTCTCCACCCCATTGACGTCAATGGGAGTTTGTTTTGGCACCAAAATCAACGGGACTTTCCA
AAATGTCGTAACAACTCCGCCCCATTGACGCAAATGGGCGGTAGGCGTGTACGGTGGGAGGTCTATATAA
GCAGAGCTGGTTTAGTGAACCGTCAGATCCGCTAGCGCTACCGGACTCAGATCTCGAGCTCAAGCTTCGA
ATTCTGCAGTCGACGGTACCGCGGGCCCGGGATCCACCGGTCGCCACCATGGGACTGAGTAACATTCTCT
TTGTGATGGCCTTCCTGCTCTCTGGTGCTGCTCCTCTGAAGATTCCGGTCGCCACCATGGTGAGCAAGGG
CGAGGAGGATAACATGGCCATCATCAAGGAGTTCATGCGCTTCAAGGTGCACATGGAGGGCTCCGTGAAC
GGCCACGAGTTCGAGATCGAGGGCGAGGGCGAGGGCCGCCCCTACGAGGGCACCCAGACCGCCAAGCTGA
AGGTGACCAAGGGTGGCCCCCTGCCCTTCGCCTGGGACATCCTGTCCCCTCAGTTCATGTACGGCTCCAA
GGCCTACGTGAAGCACCCCGCCGACATCCCCGACTACTTGAAGCTGTCCTTCCCCGAGGGCTTCAATTGG
GAGCGCGTGATGAACTTCGAGGACGGCGGCGTGGTGACCGTGACCCAGGACTCCTCCCTGCAGGACGGCG
AGTTCATCTACAAGGTGAAGCTGCGCGGCACCAACTTCCCCTCCGACGGCCCCGTAATGCAGTGTCGTAC
CATGGGCTGGGAGGCCTCCACTGAGCGGATGTACCCCGAGGACGGCGCCCTGAAGGGCGAGATCAAGCAG
AGGCTGAAGCTGAAGGACGGCGGCCACTACGACGCTGAGGTCAAGACCACCTACAAGGCCAAGAAGCCCG
TGCAGCTGCCCGGCGCCTACAACGTCGACATCAAGTTGGACATCCTTTCCCACAACGAGGACTACACCAT
CGTGGAACAGTACGAACGCGCCGAGGGCCGCCACTCCACCGGCGGCATGGACGAGCTGTACAAGTCCGGA
ATGGCCCCTCTGAAGATTCAAGCTTATTTCAATGAGACTGCAGACCTGCCATGCCAATTTGCAAACTCTC
AAAACCAAAGCCTGAGTGAGCTAGTAGTATTTTGGCAGGACCAGGAAAACTTGGTTCTGAATGAGGTATA
CTTAGGCAAAGAGAAATTTGACAGTGTTCATTCCAAGTATATGGGCCGCACAAGTTTTGATTCGGACAGT
TGGACCCTGAGACTTCACAATCTTCAGATCAAGGACAAGGGCTTGTATCAATGTATCATCCATCACAAAA
AGCCCACAGGAATGATTCGCATCCACCAGATGAATTCTGAACTGTCAGTGCTTGCTAACTTCAGTCAACC
TGAAATAGTACCAATTTCTAATATAACAGAAAATGTGTACATAAATTTGACCTGCTCATCTATACACGGT
TACCCAGAACCTAAGAAGATGAGTGTTTTGCTAAGAACCAAGAATTCAACTATCGAGTATGATGGTATTA
TGCAGAAATCTCAAGATAATGTCACAGAACTGTACGACGTTTCCATCAGCTTGTCTGTTTCATTCCCTGA
TGTTACGAGCAATATGACCATCTTCTGTATTCTGGAAACTGACAAGACGCGGCTTTTATCTTCACCTTTC
TCTATAGAGCTTGAGGACCCTCAGCCTCCCCCAGACCACATTCCTTGGATTACAGCTGTACTTCCAACAG
TTATTATATGTGTGATGGTTTTCTGTCTAATTCTATGGAAATGGAAGAAGAAGAAGCGGCCTCGCAACTC
TTATAAATGTGGAACCAACACAATGGAGAGGGAAGAGAGTGAACAGACCAAGAAAAGAGAAAAAATCCAT
ATACCTGAAAGATCTGATGAAACCCAGCGTGTTTTTAAAAGTTCGAAGACATCTTCATGCGACAAAAGTG
ATACATGTTTTGGAGGCGGACCGGTGCCCCAGTGGGAGGGAATGGTGAGCAAGGGCGAGGAGCTGTTCAC
CGGGGTGGTGCCCATCCTGGTCGAGCTGGACGGCGACGTAAACGGCCACAAGTTCAGCGTGTCCGGCGAG
GGCGAGGGCGATGCCACCTACGGCAAGCTGACCCTGAAGTTCATCTGCACCACCGGCAAGCTGCCCGTGC
CCTGGCCCACCCTCGTGACCACCTTCGGCTACGGCCTGAAGTGCTTCGCCCGCTACCCCGACCACATGAA
GCAGCACGACTTCTTCAAGTCCGCCATGCCCGAAGGCTACGTCCAGGAGCGCACCATCTTCTTCAAGGAC
GACGGCAACTACAAGACCCGCGCCGAGGTGAAGTTCGAGGGCGACACCCTGGTGAACCGCATCGAGCTGA
AGGGCATCGACTTCAAGGAGGACGGCAACATCCTGGGGCACAAGCTGGAGTACAACTACAACAGCCACAA
CGTCTATATCATGGCCGACAAGCAGAAGAACGGCATCAAGGTGAACTTCAAGATCCGCCACAACATCGAG
GACGGCAGCGTGCAGCTCGCCGACCACTACCAGCAGAACACCCCCATCGGCGACGGCCCCGTGCTGCTGC
CCGACAACCACTACCTGAGCTACCAGTCCAAGCTGAGCAAAGACCCCAACGAGAAGCGCGATCACATGGT
CCTGCTGGAGTTCGTGACCGCCGCCGGGATCACTCTCGGCATGGACGAGCTGTACAAGTTCGCTGCGCTG
CTGGCAACCCCGGTCGCTACTATGGTGAGCAAGGGCGAGGAGCTGTTCACCGGGGTGGTGCCCATCCTGG
TCGAGCTGGACGGCGACGTAAACGGCCACAAGTTCAGCGTGTCCGGCGAGGGCGAGGGCGATGCCACCTA
CGGCAAGCTGACCCTGAAGTTCATCTGCACCACCGGCAAGCTGCCCGTGCCCTGGCCCACCCTCGTGACC
ACCCTGACCTACGGCGTGCAGTGCTTCAGCCGCTACCCCGACCACATGAAGCAGCACGACTTCTTCAAGT
CCGCCATGCCCGAAGGCTACGTCCAGGAGCGCACCATCTTCTTCAAGGACGACGGCAACTACAAGACCCG
CGCCGAGGTGAAGTTCGAGGGCGACACCCTGGTGAACCGCATCGAGCTGAAGGGCATCGACTTCAAGGAG
GACGGCAACATCCTGGGGCACAAGCTGGAGTACAACTACAACAGCCACAACGTCTATATCATGGCCGACA
AGCAGAAGAACGGCATCAAGGTGAACTTCAAGATCCGCCACAACATCGAGGACGGCAGCGTGCAGCTCGC
CGACCACTACCAGCAGAACACCCCCATCGGCGACGGCCCCGTGCTGCTGCCCGACAACCACTACCTGAGC
ACCCAGTCCAAGCTGAGCAAAGACCCCAACGAGAAGCGCGATCACATGGTCCTGCTGGAGTTCGTGACCG
CCGCCGGGATCACTCTCGGCATGGACGAGCTGTACAAGTAAAGCGGCCGCGACTCTAGATCATAATCAGC
CATACCACATTTGTAGAGGTTTTACTTGCTTTAAAAAACCTCCCACACCTCCCCCTGAACCTGAAACATA
AAATGAATGCAATTGTTGTTGTTAACTTGTTTATTGCAGCTTATAATGGTTACAAATAAAGCAATAGCAT
CACAAATTTCACAAATAAAGCATTTTTTTCACTGCATTCTAGTTGTGGTTTGTCCAAACTCATCAATGTA
TCTTAAGGCGTAAATTGTAAGCGTTAATATTTTGTTAAAATTCGCGTTAAATTTTTGTTAAATCAGCTCA
TTTTTTAACCAATAGGCCGAAATCGGCAAAATCCCTTATAAATCAAAAGAATAGACCGAGATAGGGT
[37 nt withheld, positions 4268-4304]
AAAGAACGTGGACTCCAACGTCAAAGG
[49 nt withheld, positions 4332-4380]
T
[91 nt withheld, positions 4382-4472]
G
[124 nt withheld, positions 4474-4597]
CAGGTGGCACTTTTCGGGGAAATGTGCGCGGAACCCCTATTTGTTTATTTTTCTAAATACATTCAAATAT
GTATCCGCTCATGAGACAATAACCCTGATAAATGCTTCAATAATATTGAAAAAGGAAGAGTCCTGAGGCG
GAAAGAACCAGCTGTGGAATGTGTGTCAGTTAGGGTGTGGAAAGTCCCCAGGCTCCCCAGCAGGCAGAAG
TATGCAAAGCATGCATCTCAATTAGTCAGCAACCAGGTGTGGAAAGTCCCCAGGCTCCCCAGCAGGCAGA
AGTATGCAAAGCATGCATCTCAATTAGTCAGCAACCATAGTCCCGCCCCTAACTCCGCCCATCCCGCCCC
TAACTCCGCCCAGTTCCGCCCATTCTCCGCCCCATGGCTGACTAATTTTTTTTATTTATGCAGAGGCCGA
GGCCGCCTCGGCCTCTGAGCTATTCCAGAAGTAGTGAGGAGGCTTTTTTGGAGGCCTAGGCTTTTGCAAA
GATCGATCAAGAGACAGGATGAGGATCGTTTCGCATGATTGAACAAGATGGATTGCACGCAGGTTCTCCG
GCCGCTTGGGTGGAGAGGCTATTCGGCTATGACTGGGCACAACAGACAATCGGCTGCTCTGATGCCGCCG
TGTTCCGGCTGTCAGCGCAGGGGCGCCCGGTTCTTTTTGTCAAGACCGACCTGTCCGGTGCCCTGAATGA
ACTGCAAGACGAGGCAGCGCGGCTATCGTGGCTGGCCACGACGGGCGTTCCTTGCGCAGCTGTGCTCGAC
GTTGTCACTGAAGCGGGAAGGGACTGGCTGCTATTGGGCGAAGTGCCGGGGCAGGATCTCCTGTCATCTC
ACCTTGCTCCTGCCGAGAAAGTATCCATCATGGCTGATGCAATGCGGCGGCTGCATACGCTTGATCCGGC
TACCTGCCCATTCGACCACCAAGCGAAACATCGCATCGAGCGAGCACGTACTCGGATGGAAGCCGGTCTT
GTCGATCAGGATGATCTGGACGAAGAGCATCAGGGGCTCGCGCCAGCCGAACTGTTCGCCAGGCTCAAGG
CGAGCATGCCCGACGGCGAGGATCTCGTCGTGACCCATGGCGATGCCTGCTTGCCGAATATCATGGTGGA
AAATGGCCGCTTTTCTGGATTCATCGACTGTGGCCGGCTGGGTGTGGCGGACCGCTATCAGGACATAGCG
TTGGCTACCCGTGATATTGCTGAAGAGCTTGGCGGCGAATGGGCTGACCGCTTCCTCGTGCTTTACGGTA
TCGCCGCTCCCGATTCGCAGCGCATCGCCTTCTATCGCCTTCTTGACGAGTTCTTCTGAGCGGGACTCTG
GGGTTCGAAATGACCGACCAAGCGACGCCCAACCTGCCATCACGAGATTTCGATTCCACCGCCGCCTTCT
ATGAAAGGTTGGGCTTCGGAATCGTTTTCCGGGACGCCGGCTGGATGATCCTCCAGCGCGGGGATCTCAT
GCTGGAGTTCTTCGCCCACCCTAGGGGGAGGCTAACTGAAACACGGAAGGAGACAATACCGGAAGGAACC
CGCGCTATGACGGCAATAAAAAGACAGAATAAAACGCACGGTGTTGGGTCGTTTGTTCATAAACGCGGGG
TTCGGTCCCAGGGCTGGCACTCTGTCGATACCCCACCGAGACCCCATTGGGGCCAATACGCCCGCGTTTC
TTCCTTTTCCCCACCCCACCCCCCAAGTTCGGGTGAAGGCCCAGGGCTCGCAGCCAACGTCGGGGCGGCA
GGCCCTGCCATAGCCTCAGGTTACTCATATATACTTTAGATTGATTTAAAACTTCATTTTTAATTTAAAA
GGATCTAGGTGAAGATCCTTTTTGATAATCTCATGACCAAAATCCCTTAACGTGAGTTTTCGTTCCACTG
AGCGTCAGACCCCGTAGAAAAGATCAAAGGATCTTCTTGAGATCCTTTTTTTCTGCGCGTAATCTGCTGC
TTGCAAACAAAAAAACCACCGCTACCAGCGGTGGTTTGTTTGCCGGATCAAGAGCTACCAACTCTTTTTC
CGAAGGTAACTGGCTTCAGCAGAGCGCAGATACCAAATACTGTTCTTCTAGTGTAGCCGTAGTTAGGCCA
CCACTTCAAGAACTCTGTAGCACCGCCTACATACCTCGCTCTGCTAATCCTGTTACCAGTGGCTGCTGCC
AGTGGCGATAAGTCGTGTCTTACCGGGTTGGACTCAAGACGATAGTTACCGGATAAGGCGCAGCGGTCGG
GCTGAACGGGGGGTTCGTGCACACAGCCCAGCTTGGAGCGAACGACCTACACCGAACTGAGATACCTACA
GCGTGAGCTATGAGAAAGCGCCACGCTTCCCGAAGGGAGAAAGGCGGACAGGTATCCGGTAAGCGGCAGG
GTCGGAACAGGAGAGCGCACGAGGGAGCTTCCAGGGGGAAACGCCTGGTATCTTTATAGTCCTGTCGGGT
TTCGCCACCTCTGACTTGAGCGTCGATTTTTGTGATGCTCGTCAGGGGGGCGGAGCCTATGGAAAAACGC
CAGCAACGCGGCCTTTTTACGGTTCCTGGCCTTTTGCTGGCCTTTTGCTCACATGTTCTTTCCTGCGTTA
TCCCCTGATTCTGTGGATAACCGTATTACCGCCATGCAT
